>Addgene plasmid #47327 | pET-28b-Cas9-His | addgene full sequence | sequence record 327831 | Addgene NGS Result
AGCGCCTGATGCGGTATTTTCTCCTTACGCATCTGTGCGGTATTTCACACCGCAATGGTGCACTCTCAGT
ACAATCTGCTCTGATGCCGCATAGTTAAGCCAGTATACACTCCGCTATCGCTACGTGACTGGGTCATGGC
TGCGCCCCGACACCCGCCAACACCCGCTGACGCGCCCTGACGGGCTTGTCTGCTCCCGGCATCCGCTTAC
AGACAAGCTGTGACCGTCTCCGGGAGCTGCATGTGTCAGAGGTTTTCACCGTCATCACCGAAACGCGCGA
GGCAGCTGCGGTAAAGCTCATCAGCGTGGTCGTGAAGCGATTCACAGATGTCTGCCTGTTCATCCGCGTC
CAGCTCGTTGAGTTTCTCCAGAAGCGTTAATGTCTGGCTTCTGATAAAGCGGGCCATGTTAAGGGCGGTT
TTTTCCTGTTTGGTCACTGATGCCTCCGTGTAAGGGGGATTTCTGTTCATGGGGGTAATGATACCGATGA
AACGAGAGAGGATGCTCACGATACGGGTTACTGATGATGAACATGCCCGGTTACTGGAACGTTGTGAGGG
TAAACAACTGGCGGTATGGATGCGGCGGGACCAGAGAAAAATCACTCAGGGTCAATGCCAGCGCTTCGTT
AATACAGATGTAGGTGTTCCACAGGGTAGCCAGCAGCATCCTGCGATGCAGATCCGGAACATAATGGTGC
AGGGCGCTGACTTCCGCGTTTCCAGACTTTACGAAACACGGAAACCGAAGACCATTCATGTTGTTGCTCA
GGTCGCAGACGTTTTGCAGCAGCAGTCGCTTCACGTTCGCTCGCGTATCGGTGATTCATTCTGCTAACCA
GTAAGGCAACCCCGCCAGCCTAGCCGGGTCCTCAACGACAGGAGCACGATCATGCGCACCCGTGGGGCCG
CCATGCCGGCGATAATGGCCTGCTTCTCGCCGAAACGTTTGGTGGCGGGACCAGTGACGAAGGCTTGAGC
GAGGGCGTGCAAGATTCCGAATACCGCAAGCGACAGGCCGATCATCGTCGCGCTCCAGCGAAAGCGGTCC
TCGCCGAAAATGACCCAGAGCGCTGCCGGCACCTGTCCTACGAGTTGCATGATAAAGAAGACAGTCATAA
GTGCGGCGACGATAGTCATGCCCCGCGCCCACCGGAAGGAGCTGACTGGGTTGAAGGCTCTCAAGGGCAT
CGGTCGAGATCCCGGTGCCTAATGAGTGAGCTAACTTACATTAATTGCGTTGCGCTCACTGCCCGCTTTC
CAGTCGGGAAACCTGTCGTGCCAGCTGCATTAATGAATCGGCCAACGCGCGGGGAGAGGCGGTTTGCGTA
TTGGGCGCCAGGGTGGTTTTTCTTTTCACCAGTGAGACGGGCAACAGCTGATTGCCCTTCACCGCCTGGC
CCTGAGAGAGTTGCAGCAAGCGGTCCACGCTGGTTTGCCCCAGCAGGCGAAAATCCTGTTTGATGGTGGT
TAACGGCGGGATATAACATGAGCTGTCTTCGGTATCGTCGTATCCCACTACCGAGATATCCGCACCAACG
CGCAGCCCGGACTCGGTAATGGCGCGCATTGCGCCCAGCGCCATCTGATCGTTGGCAACCAGCATCGCAG
TGGGAACGATGCCCTCATTCAGCATTTGCATGGTTTGTTGAAAACCGGACATGGCACTCCAGTCGCCTTC
CCGTTCCGCTATCGGCTGAATTTGATTGCGAGTGAGATATTTATGCCAGCCAGCCAGACGCAGACGCGCC
GAGACAGAACTTAATGGGCCCGCTAACAGCGCGATTTGCTGGTGACCCAATGCGACCAGATGCTCCACGC
CCAGTCGCGTACCGTCTTCATGGGAGAAAATAATACTGTTGATGGGTGTCTGGTCAGAGACATCAAGAAA
TAACGCCGGAACATTAGTGCAGGCAGCTTCCACAGCAATGGCATCCTGGTCATCCAGCGGATAGTTAATG
ATCAGCCCACTGACGCGTTGCGCGAGAAGATTGTGCACCGCCGCTTTACAGGCTTCGACGCCGCTTCGTT
CTACCATCGACACCACCACGCTGGCACCCAGTTGATCGGCGCGAGATTTAATCGCCGCGACAATTTGCGA
CGGCGCGTGCAGGGCCAGACTGGAGGTGGCAACGCCAATCAGCAACGACTGTTTGCCCGCCAGTTGTTGT
GCCACGCGGTTGGGAATGTAATTCAGCTCCGCCATCGCCGCTTCCACTTTTTCCCGCGTTTTCGCAGAAA
CGTGGCTGGCCTGGTTCACCACGCGGGAAACGGTCTGATAAGAGACACCGGCATACTCTGCGACATCGTA
TAACGTTACTGGTTTCACATTCACCACCCTGAATTGACTCTCTTCCGGGCGCTATCATGCCATACCGCGA
AAGGTTTTGCGCCATTCGATGGTGTCCGGGATCTCGACGCTCTCCCTTATGCGACTCCTGCATTAGGAAG
CAGCCCAGTAGTAGGTTGAGGCCGTTGAGCACCGCCGCCGCAAGGAATGGTGCATGCAAGGAGATGGCGC
CCAACAGTCCCCCGGCCACGGGGCCTGCCACCATACCCACGCCGAAACAAGCGCTCATGAGCCCGAAGTG
GCGAGCCCGATCTTCCCCATCGGTGATGTCGGCGATATAGGCGCCAGCAACCGCACCTGTGGCGCCGGTG
ATGCCGGCCACGATGCGTCCGGCGTAGAGGATCGAGATCTCGATCCCGCGAAATTAATACGACTCACTAT
AGGGGAATTGTGAGCGGATAACAATTCCCCTCTAGAAATAATTTTGTTTAACTTTAAGAAGGAGATATAC
CATGGACAAGAAGTACTCCATTGGGCTCGATATCGGCACAAACAGCGTCGGCTGGGCCGTCATTACGGAC
GAGTACAAGGTGCCGAGCAAAAAATTCAAAGTTCTGGGCAATACCGATCGCCACAGCATAAAGAAGAACC
TCATTGGCGCCCTCCTGTTCGACTCCGGGGAGACGGCCGAAGCCACGCGGCTCAAAAGAACAGCACGGCG
CAGATATACCCGCAGAAAGAATCGGATCTGCTACCTGCAGGAGATCTTTAGTAATGAGATGGCTAAGGTG
GATGACTCTTTCTTCCATAGGCTGGAGGAGTCCTTTTTGGTGGAGGAGGATAAAAAGCACGAGCGCCACC
CAATCTTTGGCAATATCGTGGACGAGGTGGCGTACCATGAAAAGTACCCAACCATATATCATCTGAGGAA
GAAGCTTGTAGACAGTACTGATAAGGCTGACTTGCGGTTGATCTATCTCGCGCTGGCGCATATGATCAAA
TTTCGGGGACACTTCCTCATCGAGGGGGACCTGAACCCAGACAACAGCGATGTCGACAAACTCTTTATCC
AACTGGTTCAGACTTACAATCAGCTTTTCGAAGAGAACCCGATCAACGCATCCGGAGTTGACGCCAAAGC
AATCCTGAGCGCTAGGCTGTCCAAATCCCGGCGGCTCGAAAACCTCATCGCACAGCTCCCTGGGGAGAAG
AAGAACGGCCTGTTTGGTAATCTTATCGCCCTGTCACTCGGGCTGACCCCCAACTTTAAATCTAACTTCG
ACCTGGCCGAAGATGCCAAGCTTCAACTGAGCAAAGACACCTACGATGATGATCTCGACAATCTGCTGGC
CCAGATCGGCGACCAGTACGCAGACCTTTTTTTGGCGGCAAAGAACCTGTCAGACGCCATTCTGCTGAGT
GATATTCTGCGAGTGAACACGGAGATCACCAAAGCTCCGCTGAGCGCTAGTATGATCAAGCGCTATGATG
AGCACCACCAAGACTTGACTTTGCTGAAGGCCCTTGTCAGACAGCAACTGCCTGAGAAGTACAAGGAAAT
TTTCTTCGATCAGTCTAAAAATGGCTACGCCGGATACATTGACGGCGGAGCAAGCCAGGAGGAATTTTAC
AAATTTATTAAGCCCATCTTGGAAAAAATGGACGGCACCGAGGAGCTGCTGGTAAAGCTTAACAGAGAAG
ATCTGTTGCGCAAACAGCGCACTTTCGACAATGGAAGCATCCCCCACCAGATTCACCTGGGCGAACTGCA
CGCTATCCTCAGGCGGCAAGAGGATTTCTACCCCTTTTTGAAAGATAACAGGGAAAAGATTGAGAAAATC
CTCACATTTCGGATACCCTACTATGTAGGCCCCCTCGCCCGGGGAAATTCCAGATTCGCGTGGATGACTC
GCAAATCAGAAGAGACCATCACTCCCTGGAACTTCGAGGAAGTCGTGGATAAGGGGGCCTCTGCCCAGTC
CTTCATCGAAAGGATGACTAACTTTGATAAAAATCTGCCTAACGAAAAGGTGCTTCCTAAACACTCTCTG
CTGTACGAGTACTTCACAGTTTATAACGAGCTCACCAAGGTCAAATACGTCACAGAAGGGATGAGAAAGC
CAGCATTCCTGTCTGGAGAGCAGAAGAAAGCTATCGTGGACCTCCTCTTCAAGACGAACCGGAAAGTTAC
CGTGAAACAGCTCAAAGAAGACTATTTCAAAAAGATTGAATGTTTCGACTCTGTTGAAATCAGCGGAGTG
GAGGATCGCTTCAACGCATCCCTGGGAACGTATCACGATCTCCTGAAAATCATTAAAGACAAGGACTTCC
TGGACAATGAGGAGAACGAGGACATTCTTGAGGACATTGTCCTCACCCTTACGTTGTTTGAAGATAGGGA
GATGATTGAAGAACGCTTGAAAACTTACGCTCATCTCTTCGACGACAAAGTCATGAAACAGCTCAAGAGG
CGCCGATATACAGGATGGGGGCGGCTGTCAAGAAAACTGATCAATGGGATCCGAGACAAGCAGAGTGGAA
AGACAATCCTGGATTTTCTTAAGTCCGATGGATTTGCCAACCGGAACTTCATGCAGTTGATCCATGATGA
CTCTCTCACCTTTAAGGAGGACATCCAGAAAGCACAAGTTTCTGGCCAGGGGGACAGTCTTCACGAGCAC
ATCGCTAATCTTGCAGGTAGCCCAGCTATCAAAAAGGGAATACTGCAGACCGTTAAGGTCGTGGATGAAC
TCGTCAAAGTAATGGGAAGGCATAAGCCCGAGAATATCGTTATCGAGATGGCCCGAGAGAACCAAACTAC
CCAGAAGGGACAGAAGAACAGTAGGGAAAGGATGAAGAGGATTGAAGAGGGTATAAAAGAACTGGGGTCC
CAAATCCTTAAGGAACACCCAGTTGAAAACACCCAGCTTCAGAATGAGAAGCTCTACCTGTACTACCTGC
AGAACGGCAGGGACATGTACGTGGATCAGGAACTGGACATCAATCGGCTCTCCGACTACGACGTGGATCA
TATCGTGCCCCAGTCTTTTCTCAAAGATGATTCTATTGATAATAAAGTGTTGACAAGATCCGATAAAAAT
AGAGGGAAGAGTGATAACGTCCCCTCAGAAGAAGTTGTCAAGAAAATGAAAAATTATTGGCGGCAGCTGC
TGAACGCCAAACTGATCACACAACGGAAGTTCGATAATCTGACTAAGGCTGAACGAGGTGGCCTGTCTGA
GTTGGATAAAGCCGGCTTCATCAAAAGGCAGCTTGTTGAGACACGCCAGATCACCAAGCACGTGGCCCAA
ATTCTCGATTCACGCATGAACACCAAGTACGATGAAAATGACAAACTGATTCGAGAGGTGAAAGTTATTA
CTCTGAAGTCTAAGCTGGTCTCAGATTTCAGAAAGGACTTTCAGTTTTATAAGGTGAGAGAGATCAACAA
TTACCACCATGCGCATGATGCCTACCTGAATGCAGTGGTAGGCACTGCACTTATCAAAAAATATCCCAAG
CTTGAATCTGAATTTGTTTACGGAGACTATAAAGTGTACGATGTTAGGAAAATGATCGCAAAGTCTGAGC
AGGAAATAGGCAAGGCCACCGCTAAGTACTTCTTTTACAGCAATATTATGAATTTTTTCAAGACCGAGAT
TACACTGGCCAATGGAGAGATTCGGAAGCGACCACTTATCGAAACAAACGGAGAAACAGGAGAAATCGTG
TGGGACAAGGGTAGGGATTTCGCGACAGTCCGGAAGGTCCTGTCCATGCCGCAGGTGAACATCGTTAAAA
AGACCGAAGTACAGACCGGAGGCTTCTCCAAGGAAAGTATCCTCCCGAAAAGGAACAGCGACAAGCTGAT
CGCACGCAAAAAAGATTGGGACCCCAAGAAATACGGCGGATTCGATTCTCCTACAGTCGCTTACAGTGTA
CTGGTTGTGGCCAAAGTGGAGAAAGGGAAGTCTAAAAAACTCAAAAGCGTCAAGGAACTGCTGGGCATCA
CAATCATGGAGCGATCAAGCTTCGAAAAAAACCCCATCGACTTTCTCGAGGCGAAAGGATATAAAGAGGT
CAAAAAAGACCTCATCATTAAGCTTCCCAAGTACTCTCTCTTTGAGCTTGAAAACGGCCGGAAACGAATG
CTCGCTAGTGCGGGCGAGCTGCAGAAAGGTAACGAGCTGGCACTGCCCTCTAAATACGTTAATTTCTTGT
ATCTGGCCAGCCACTATGAAAAGCTCAAAGGGTCTCCCGAAGATAATGAGCAGAAGCAGCTGTTCGTGGA
ACAACACAAACACTACCTTGATGAGATCATCGAGCAAATAAGCGAATTCTCCAAAAGAGTGATCCTCGCC
GACGCTAACCTCGATAAGGTGCTTTCTGCTTACAATAAGCACAGGGATAAGCCCATCAGGGAGCAGGCAG
AAAACATTATCCACTTGTTTACTCTGACCAACTTGGGCGCGCCTGCAGCCTTCAAGTACTTCGACACCAC
CATAGACAGAAAGCGGTACACCTCTACAAAGGAGGTCCTGGACGCCACACTGATTCATCAGTCAATTACG
GGGCTCTATGAAACAAGAATCGACCTCTCTCAGCTCGGTGGAGACAGCAGGGCTGACCCCAAGAAGAAGA
GGAAGGTGGCGGCCGCACTCGAGCACCACCACCACCACCACTGAGATCCGGCTGCTAACAAAGCCCGAAA
GGAAGCTGAGTTGGCTGCTGCCACCGCTGAGCAATAACTAGCATAACCCCTTGGGGCCTCTAAACGGGTC
TTGAGGGGTTTTTTGCTGAAAGGAGGAACTATATCCGGATTGGCGAATGGG
[124 nt withheld, positions 7122-7245]
C
[91 nt withheld, positions 7247-7337]
A
[49 nt withheld, positions 7339-7387]
CCTTTGACGTTGGAGTCCACGTTCTTT
[37 nt withheld, positions 7415-7451]
ACCCTATCTCGGTCTATTCTTTTGATTTATAAGGGATTTTGCCGATTTCGGCCTATTGGTTAAAAAATGA
GCTGATTTAACAAAAATTTAACGCGAATTTTAACAAAATATTAACGCTTACAATTTAGGTGGCACTTTTC
GGGGAAATGTGCGCGGAACCCCTATTTGTTTATTTTTCTAAATACATTCAAATATGTATCCGCTCATGAA
TTAATTCTTAGAAAAACTCATCGAGCATCAAATGAAACTGCAATTTATTCATATCAGGATTATCAATACC
ATATTTTTGAAAAAGCCGTTTCTGTAATGAAGGAGAAAACTCACCGAGGCAGTTCCATAGGATGGCAAGA
TCCTGGTATCGGTCTGCGATTCCGACTCGTCCAACATCAATACAACCTATTAATTTCCCCTCGTCAAAAA
TAAGGTTATCAAGTGAGAAATCACCATGAGTGACGACTGAATCCGGTGAGAATGGCAAAAGTTTATGCAT
TTCTTTCCAGACTTGTTCAACAGGCCAGCCATTACGCTCGTCATCAAAATCACTCGCATCAACCAAACCG
TTATTCATTCGTGATTGCGCCTGAGCGAGACGAAATACGCGATCGCTGTTAAAAGGACAATTACAAACAG
GAATCGAATGCAACCGGCGCAGGAACACTGCCAGCGCATCAACAATATTTTCACCTGAATCAGGATATTC
TTCTAATACCTGGAATGCTGTTTTCCCGGGGATCGCAGTGGTGAGTAACCATGCATCATCAGGAGTACGG
ATAAAATGCTTGATGGTCGGAAGAGGCATAAATTCCGTCAGCCAGTTTAGTCTGACCATCTCATCTGTAA
CATCATTGGCAACGCTACCTTTGCCATGTTTCAGAAACAACTCTGGCGCATCGGGCTTCCCATACAATCG
ATAGATTGTCGCACCTGATTGCCCGACATTATCGCGAGCCCATTTATACCCATATAAATCAGCATCCATG
TTGGAATTTAATCGCGGCCTAGAGCAAGACGTTTCCCGTTGAATATGGCTCATAACACCCCTTGTATTAC
TGTTTATGTAAGCAGACAGTTTTATTGTTCATGACCAAAATCCCTTAACGTGAGTTTTCGTTCCACTGAG
CGTCAGACCCCGTAGAAAAGATCAAAGGATCTTCTTGAGATCCTTTTTTTCTGCGCGTAATCTGCTGCTT
GCAAACAAAAAAACCACCGCTACCAGCGGTGGTTTGTTTGCCGGATCAAGAGCTACCAACTCTTTTTCCG
AAGGTAACTGGCTTCAGCAGAGCGCAGATACCAAATACTGTCCTTCTAGTGTAGCCGTAGTTAGGCCACC
ACTTCAAGAACTCTGTAGCACCGCCTACATACCTCGCTCTGCTAATCCTGTTACCAGTGGCTGCTGCCAG
TGGCGATAAGTCGTGTCTTACCGGGTTGGACTCAAGACGATAGTTACCGGATAAGGCGCAGCGGTCGGGC
TGAACGGGGGGTTCGTGCACACAGCCCAGCTTGGAGCGAACGACCTACACCGAACTGAGATACCTACAGC
GTGAGCTATGAGAAAGCGCCACGCTTCCCGAAGGGAGAAAGGCGGACAGGTATCCGGTAAGCGGCAGGGT
CGGAACAGGAGAGCGCACGAGGGAGCTTCCAGGGGGAAACGCCTGGTATCTTTATAGTCCTGTCGGGTTT
CGCCACCTCTGACTTGAGCGTCGATTTTTGTGATGCTCGTCAGGGGGGCGGAGCCTATGGAAAAACGCCA
GCAACGCGGCCTTTTTACGGTTCCTGGCCTTTTGCTGGCCTTTTGCTCACATGTTCTTTCCTGCGTTATC
CCCTGATTCTGTGGATAACCGTATTACCGCCTTTGAGTGAGCTGATACCGCTCGCCGCAGCCGAACGACC
GAGCGCAGCGAGTCAGTGAGCGAGGAAGCGGAAG
Features (pLannotate 1.2.2; 19 found; start..end, strand, type, name):
      5..144     -  misc_feature   bom: basis of mobility region from pBR322
    246..437     -  CDS            rop: Rop protein, which maintains plasmids at low copy number; rop
    454..834     +  CDS            YPB1_ECOLX: Protein predicted: Swiss-Prot protein existence level 4. From Escherichia coli.
    906..1197    -  CDS            TcR (fragment): tetracycline efflux protein; tet; confers resistance to tetracycline
   1212..1233    -  protein_bind   CAP binding site: CAP binding activates transcription in the presence of cAMP. E. coli catabolite activator protein
   1246..2328    -  CDS            lacI: lac repressor; lacI; The lac repressor binds to the lac operator to inhibit transcription in E. coli. This inhibition can be relieved by adding lactose or isopropyl-β-D-thiogalactopyranoside (IPTG).
   2329..2406    -  promoter       lacI promoter: lacI
   2414..2693    -  CDS            TcR (fragment): tetracycline efflux protein; tet; confers resistance to tetracycline
   2715..2733    +  promoter       T7 promoter: promoter for bacteriophage T7 RNA polymerase
   2734..2758    +  protein_bind   lac operator: The lac repressor binds to the lac operator to inhibit transcription in E. coli. This inhibition can be relieved by adding lactose or isopropyl-β-D-thiogalactopyranoside (IPTG). lac repressor encoded by lacI
   2773..2795    +  RBS            RBS: efficient ribosome binding site from bacteriophage T7 gene 10 (Olins and Rangwala, 1989)
   2802..6905    +  CDS            cas9: CAS9_STRP1 - Also known as csn1 From Streptococcus pyogenes serotype M1.
   6954..6971    +  CDS            9xHis (fragment): 9xHis affinity tag
   6981..7030    +  CDS            SET1 (fragment): solubility-enhancement tag derived from T7 phage gene 10B
   7038..7085    +  terminator     T7 terminator: transcription terminator for bacteriophage T7 RNA polymerase
   7122..7550    +  rep_origin     f1 ori (sequence partly withheld): f1 bacteriophage origin of replication; arrow indicates direction of (+) strand synthesis
   7603..7660    +  promoter       AmpR promoter (fragment): bla
   7669..8484    -  CDS            KanR: aminoglycoside phosphotransferase; aph(3')-Ia; confers resistance to kanamycin in bacteria or G418 (Geneticin®) in eukaryotes
   8606..9194    +  rep_origin     ori: high-copy-number ColE1/pMB1/pBR322/pUC origin of replication
