[The description below was written by a language model from this plasmid's Addgene catalogue record and pLannotate feature annotations shown in this document.]
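Description:
pET-28b-Cas9-His is a bacterial expression plasmid built on the pET-28b backbone for producing recombinant Cas9 protein in E. coli. The sequenced record is about 9.4 kb. It is propagated through a ColE1/pMB1-type origin with the pBR322-derived bom and rop elements, and is selected with kanamycin via an aminoglycoside phosphotransferase gene. The catalogue lists it as high copy, although the annotated rop gene is normally associated with copy-number restraint. An f1 origin is also present. Short hits annotated as tetracycline-resistance fragments, an AmpR promoter fragment and a solubility-tag fragment appear to be backbone remnants or partial matches rather than functional parts.

The payload is an insert of roughly 4.1 kb, cloned between NcoI and NotI, that the feature table identifies as Streptococcus pyogenes Cas9. It sits downstream of a T7 promoter with an adjacent lac operator and the phage T7 gene 10 ribosome binding site, and is followed by the T7 terminator. The plasmid carries its own lacI gene and promoter, so the lac repressor holds transcription off until it is relieved by IPTG in a host that supplies T7 RNA polymerase. Using the NotI site places the coding sequence in frame with the backbone's C-terminal polyhistidine tag, detected as an 18-nt His stretch consistent with six histidines. No nuclear localization signal is annotated.

According to the depositor, the plasmid was used to express His-tagged Cas9 and purify it by nickel affinity chromatography. The purified protein was then complexed in vitro with single-guide RNA, and the ribonucleoprotein was microinjected into zebrafish zygotes for mutagenesis and oligonucleotide insertion.
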