Addgene plasmid #47327: pET-28b-Cas9-His
Purpose: For in vitro expression and purification of Cas9 protein
Depositing lab: Alex Schier. Depositing organization: Harvard University. Publication: Efficient mutagenesis by Cas9 protein-mediated oligonucleotide insertion and large-scale assessment of single-guide RNAs. Gagnon JA, Valen E, Thyme SB, Huang P, Ahkmetova L, Pauli A, Montague TG, Zimmerman S, Richter C, Schier AF. PLoS One. 2014 May 29;9(5):e98186. doi: 10.1371/journal.pone.0098186. eCollection 2014. PONE-D-14-14210 PubMed 24873830.
Backbone
  Vector backbone: pET-28b
  Backbone size w/o insert (bp): 5368
  Vector type: Bacterial Expression, CRISPR
Growth in bacteria
  Bacterial resistance: Kanamycin, 50 μg/mL
  Growth temperature: 37°C
  Growth strain: DH5alpha
  Growth instructions: For expression and purification of Cas9, transform into Rosetta strain.
  Copy number: High Copy
Gene/Insert
  Gene/Insert name: Cas9
  Insert size (bp): 4100
  Tag / fusion protein: His (C terminal on backbone)
  Cloning method: Restriction Enzyme; 5′ cloning site NcoI (not destroyed); 3′ cloning site NotI (not destroyed)
  Sequencing primers: 5′ T7
Terms and licenses: Academic/Nonprofit Terms; Industry Terms: Not Available to Industry
Depositor comments: Please see the Schier lab website http://labs.mcb.harvard.edu/schier/ for detailed protocols about target site selection, sgRNA production, stop codon cassette design, Cas9 protein purification, injection and downstream analysis. This plasmid was used to express a His-tagged Cas9 protein in E. coli and purify it by nickel-based affinity purification.The Cas9 protein and sgRNA were incubated at room temperature to form the Cas9 protein/sgRNA complex in vitro, which was then microinjected into zebrafish zygotes. See publication for more details.
How to cite: pET-28b-Cas9-His was a gift from Alex Schier (Addgene plasmid # 47327 ; http://n2t.net/addgene:47327 ; RRID:Addgene_47327)
