>Addgene plasmid #47327 | pET-28b-Cas9-His | depositor partial sequence | sequence record 67458 | T7
NNGGGGGAATTCCTCAGAATATTTTGTTAACTTTAGAAGGAGATATACCATGGACAAGAAGTACTCCATT
GGGCTCGATATCGGCACAAACAGCGTCGGCTGGGCCGTCATTACGGACGAGTACAAGGTGCCGAGCAAAA
AATTCAAAGTTCTGGGCAATACCGATCGCCACAGCATAAAGAAGAACCTCATTGGCGCCCTCCTGTTCGA
CTCCGGGGAGACGGCCGAAGCCACGCGGCTCAAAAGAACAGCACGGCGCAGATATACCCGCAGAAAGAAT
CGGATCTGCTACCTGCAGGAGATCTTTAGTAATGAGATGGCTAAGGTGGATGACTCTTTCTTCCATAGGC
TGGAGGAGTCCTTTTTGGTGGAGGAGGATAAAAAGCACGAGCGCCACCCAATCTTTGGCAATATCGTGGA
CGAGGTGGCGTACCATGAAAAGTACCCAACCATATATCATCTGAGGAAGAAGCTTGTAGACAGTACTGAT
AAGGCTGACTTGCGGTTGATCTATCTCGCGCTGGCGCATATGATCAAATTTCGGGGACACTTCCTCATCG
AGGGGGACCTGAACCCAGACAACAGCGATGTCGACAAACTCTTTATCCAACTGGTTCAGACTTACAATCA
GCTTTTCGAAGAGAACCCGATCAACGCATCCGGAGTTGACGCCAAAGCAATCCTGAGCGCTAGGCTGTCC
AAATCCCGGCGGCTCGAAAACCTCATCGCACAGCTCCCTGGGGAGAAGAAGAACGGCCTGTTTGGTAATC
TTATCGCCCTGTCACTCGGGCTGACCCCCAACTTTAAATCTAACTTCGACCTGGCCGAAGATGCCAAGCT
TCAACTGAGCAAAGACACCTACGATGATGATCTCGACAATCTGCTGGCCCAGATCGGCGACCAGTACGCA
GACCTTTTTTTGGTCGCAAAGAACCTGTCAGACGCCATTCTGCTGAGTGATATTCTGCGAGTGAAACACG
AGATCACCAAGCTCCGCTGAGCGCTAGTATGATCAAGCGCTATGATGAGCATCACCNAGACTTGACTTTG
CTGAANGCCNTTGTCAAACAGCAACGGCCTGAAGAGTACAAGGAATTTTCNTCGATCAGTCTAAAAAGGC
TACGCCGGATCATTTGACGCGGAGCAAGCCAGGAGAATTTTTACAATTTTATAGCCCNATCTGAAAAAAT
GAACGAACCAAGAACTGCTGGTAACCTAACCAAAAAATTGTTGCCCAAAGNGACCTCCGACATGGAGCAT
CCCCACAAATCCCGTGGGACGTACCTTCCTAGCGGGAAAGAATTCCCCCTTTTAAATAACGGGAAAAATG
GAAAACCCTCTTTGAAACCC
