>Addgene plasmid #47327 | pET-28b-Cas9-His | depositor partial sequence | sequence record 67459 | T7R
NNNGGGCATCACTCTTTGGGCTTTGTACAGCCGGATCTCAGTGGTGGTGGTGGTGGTGCTCGAGTGCGGC
CGCCACCTTCCTCTTCTTCTTGGGGTCAGCCCTGCTGTCTCCACCGAGCTGAGAGAGGTCGATTCTTGTT
TCATAGAGCCCCGTAATTGACTGATGAATCAGTGTGGCGTCCAGGACCTCCTTTGTAGAGGTGTACCGCT
TTCTGTCTATGGTGGTGTCGAAGTACTTGAAGGCTGCAGGCGCGCCCAAGTTGGTCAGAGTAAACAAGTG
GATAATGTTTTCTGCCTGCTCCCTGATGGGCTTATCCCTGTGCTTATTGTAAGCAGAAAGCACCTTATCG
AGGTTAGCGTCGGCGAGGATCACTCTTTTGGAGAATTCGCTTATTTGCTCGATGATCTCATCAAGGTAGT
GTTTGTGTTGTTCCACGAACAGCTGCTTCTGCTCATTATCTTCGGGAGACCCTTTGAGCTTTTCATAGTG
GCTGGCCAGATACAAGAAATTAACGTATTTAGAGGGCAGTGCCAGCTCGTTACCTTTCTGCAGCTCGCCC
GCACTAGCGAGCATTCGTTTCCGGCCGTTTTCAAGCTCAAAGAGAGAGTACTTGGGAAGCTTAATGATGA
GGTCTTTTTTGACCTCTTTATATCCTTTCGCCTCGAGAAAGTCGATGGGGTTTTTTTCGAAGCTTGATCG
CTCCATGATTGTGATGCCCAGCAGTTCCTTGACGCTTTTGAGTTTTTTAGACTTCCCTTTCTCCACTTTG
GCCACAACCAGTACACTGTAAGCGACTGTAGGAGAATCGAATCCGCCGTATTTCTTGGGGTCCCAATCTT
TTTTGCGTGCGATCAGCTTGTCGCTGTTCCTTTTCGGGAGGATACTTTCCTTGNAGAAGCCCTCGGTCTG
TACTTCGGTCTTTTTAACGATGTTCACCCTGCGCATGGACAGGACCTTCCGGACTGTCGCGAAATCCCTA
CCCTTGTCCCACACGAATTCTCCTTGTTCTCCGTTTGTTCGATAAGTGGTCGCTTTCGATTCTCTCCATG
GNCAGTGTAATCTCGGTCTTGAAAAATCATAATATGCTGTAAAAGAGTACTTTAGCGTGGCTTGCCTATT
CCTGCTCAGACTTGCGATCATTTTCTAACTCGNACATTTAAGTTCTCGTACCAAATTCGATCAGCCTGGG
TAATTTTTGAAAGGGCAGGGCTACACTGCATTCGGTAGCATCATGCCAGGGGGGAATTTTGATTCCCTCC
CTTAAAACGGAATCCTTTGGAATTGGACCCCTTAACTTCC
