>Addgene plasmid #47327 | pET-28b-Cas9-His | addgene partial sequence | sequence record 69425 | T7term 5'-GCTAGTTATTGCTCAGCGG-3'
CTTCCTTTCGGGCTTTGTTAGCAGCCGGATCTCAGTGGTGGTGGTGGTGGTGCTCGAGTGCGGCCGCCAC
CTTCCTCTTCTTCTTGGGGTCAGCCCTGCTGTCTCCACCGAGCTGAGAGAGGTCGATTCTTGTTTCATAG
AGCCCCGTAATTGACTGATGAATCAGTGTGGCGTCCAGGACCTCCTTTGTAGAGGTGTACCGCTTTCTGT
CTATGGTGGTGTCGAAGTACTTGAAGGCTGCAGGCGCGCCCAAGTTGGTCAGAGTAAACAAGTGGATAAT
GTTTTCTGCCTGCTCCCTGATGGGCTTATCCCTGTGCTTATTGTAAGCAGAAAGCACCTTATCGAGGTTA
GCGTCGGCGAGGATCACTCTTTTGGAGAATTCGCTTATTTGCTCGATGATCTCATCAAGGTAGTGTTTGT
GTTGTTCCACGAACAGCTGCTTCTGCTCATTATCTTCGGGAGACCCTTTGAGCTTTTCATAGTGGCTGGC
CAGATACAAGAAATTAACGTATTTAGAGGGCAGTGCCAGCTCGTTACCTTTCTGCAGCTCGCCCGCACTA
GCGAGCATTCGTTTCCGGCCGTTTTCAAGCTCAAAGAGAGAGTACTTGGGAAGCTTAATGATGAGGTCTT
TTTTGACCTCTTTATATCCTTTCGCCTCGAGAAAGTCGATGGGGTTTTTTTCGAAGCTTGATCGCTCCAT
GATTGTGATGCCCAGCAGTTCCTTGACGCTTTTGAGTTTTTTAGACTTCCCTTTCTCCACTTTGGCCACA
ACCAGTACACTGTAAGCGACTGTAGGAGAATCGAATCCGCCGTATTTCTTGGGGTCCCAATCTTTTTTGC
GTGCGA
