>Addgene plasmid #47327 | pET-28b-Cas9-His | addgene partial sequence | sequence record 69612 | T7 5'-TAATACGACTCACTATAGGG-3'
TTCCCTCTAGAAATAATTTTGTTTAACTTTAAGAAGGAGATATACCATGGACAAGAAGTACTCCATTGGG
CTCGATATCGGCACAAACAGCGTCGGCTGGGCCGTCATTACGGACGAGTACAAGGTGCCGAGCAAAAAAT
TCAAAGTTCTGGGCAATACCGATCGCCACAGCATAAAGAAGAACCTCATTGGCGCCCTCCTGTTCGACTC
CGGGGAGACGGCCGAAGCCACGCGGCTCAAAAGAACAGCACGGCGCAGATATACCCGCAGAAAGAATCGG
ATCTGCTACCTGCAGGAGATCTTTAGTAATGAGATGGCTAAGGTGGATGACTCTTTCTTCCATAGGCTGG
AGGAGTCCTTTTTGGTGGAGGAGGATAAAAAGCACGAGCGCCACCCAATCTTTGGCAATATCGTGGACGA
GGTGGCGTACCATGAAAAGTACCCAACCATATATCATCTGAGGAAGAAGCTTGTAGACAGTACTGATAAG
GCTGACTTGCGGTTGATCTATCTCGCGCTGGCGCATATGATCAAATTTCGGGGACACTTCCTCATCGAGG
GGGACCTGAACCCAGACAACAGCGATGTCGACAAACTCTTTATCCAACTGGTTCAGACTTACAATCAGCT
TTTCGAAGAGAACCCGATCAACGCATCCGGAGTTGACGCCAAAGCAATCCTGAGCGCTAGGCTGTCCAAA
TCCCGGCGGCTCGAAAACCTCATCGCACAGCTCCCTGGGGAGAAGAAGAACGGCCTGTTTGGTAATCTTA
TCGCCCTGTCACTCGGGCTGACCCCCAACTTTAAATCTAACTTCGACCTGGCCGAAGATGCCAAGCTTCA
ACTGAGCAAAGACACCTACGATGATGATCTCGACAATCTGCTGGCCCAGATCGGCGACCAGTACGCAGAC
CTTTTTTTGGCGGCAAAGAACCTGTCAGACGCCATTCTGCTGAGTGATATTCTGCGAGTGAACACGGAGA
TCACCAAAGCTCCGCTGAGCGCTAGTATGA
